Addgene plasmid #25800: pGL3-PM-34a-K1/2
Depositing lab: Judy Lieberman. Depositing organization: Boston Children's Hospital. Publication: miR-34a contributes to megakaryocytic differentiation of K562 cells independently of p53. Navarro F, Gutman D, Meire E, Caceres M, Rigoutsos I, Bentwich Z, Lieberman J. Blood. 2009 Sep 3. 114(10):2181-92. 10.1182/blood-2009-02-205062 PubMed 19584398.
Backbone
  Vector backbone: pGL3-Basic
  Backbone manufacturer: promega
  Backbone size w/o insert (bp): 4818
  Vector type: Mammalian Expression, Luciferase
Growth in bacteria
  Bacterial resistance: Ampicillin, 100 μg/mL
  Growth temperature: 37°C
  Growth strain: DH5alpha
  Copy number: High Copy
Gene/Insert
  Gene/Insert name: alternative hsa-miR-34a promoter (alt names: alternative pri-miR34a transcript; pri-miR-34a-K1/2)
  Insert size (bp): 2013
  Tag / fusion protein: luciferase (C terminal on insert)
  Cloning method: Restriction Enzyme; 5′ cloning site KpnI (not destroyed); 3′ cloning site NheI (not destroyed)
  Sequencing primers: 5′ n/a
Terms and licenses: Academic/Nonprofit Terms; Industry Terms: Not Available to Industry
Depositor comments: promoter region of the alternative pri-miR-34a transcript identified by Navarro et al. Blood 2009 Sep 3;114(10):2181-92. There are several discrepancies between this sequence and the GenBank sequence: T(at position 388) is cahnged to C "ACACAC" insertion at position 658 "T" insertion at position 1914 A (at position 1599) changed to G T (at position 1480) changed to G G (at position 1212) changed to A T (at position 1199) changed to C These changes were present in all the clones that the lab sequenced and these clones came from two independent PCRs using genomic DNA extracted from the human erithroleukemia cell line K562. The changes might be due to that particular cell line. Importantly, all the minipreps I tested induced luciferase activity in K562 cells upon TPA treatment (as reported in the manuscript).
How to cite: pGL3-PM-34a-K1/2 was a gift from Judy Lieberman (Addgene plasmid # 25800 ; http://n2t.net/addgene:25800 ; RRID:Addgene_25800)
