[The description below was written by a language model from this plasmid's Addgene catalogue record.]
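Description:
pGL3-PM-34a-K1/2 is a promoter-reporter plasmid built on the promoterless pGL3-Basic luciferase backbone (about 4.8 kb without insert), intended for transient transfection into mammalian cells. It is propagated in E. coli as a high-copy plasmid under ampicillin selection. pGL3-Basic carries a firefly luciferase coding sequence but lacks eukaryotic promoter and enhancer elements, so luciferase output depends on the regulatory activity of whatever fragment is cloned upstream of the reporter.

The insert is a roughly 2 kb human genomic fragment corresponding to the promoter region of an alternative pri-miR-34a transcript (pri-miR-34a-K1/2), placed between the KpnI and NheI sites of the polylinker, both of which remain intact. The "luciferase tag" in the record reflects this arrangement: the reporter lies downstream of the promoter fragment rather than being fused to a protein. The fragment was amplified from genomic DNA of the K562 human erythroleukemia cell line. The depositor notes several differences from the GenBank reference, comprising a handful of single-base substitutions, a short dinucleotide-repeat insertion and a single-base insertion. These changes appeared in all sequenced clones from two independent PCRs, so they may be variants of that cell line rather than cloning artefacts.

The construct is used to measure transcriptional activity of this alternative miR-34a promoter. According to the depositor, all tested preparations showed luciferase induction in K562 cells upon TPA treatment, consistent with its use in studying miR-34a regulation during megakaryocytic differentiation independently of p53. No feature table was supplied, so the exact element positions are not documented here.
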