>Addgene plasmid #25800 | pGL3-PM-34a-K1/2 | depositor partial sequence | sequence record 12103 | Author sequence
TTGTCAAGGTCACGTGAGGAAGCGGTAGAGGCCGACCACTTGCCCAAGAGGGTGCAATGACAGGTACAGT
GAGAAAATCATAGGACAAAGAATCTGAAGACCCAAATTCTAATCCAGGCGCTGCATCCCACAGGCTAGGT
GACCTTGGGTGACTAAGGCCCAGCCGTTTCTCACCTTTCCATTCTTCCATTCATGAAATGGAAGGACTGG
GTTACATGCTCTGTGGGGTGCCTTCCCCACTATGACACCCCATGAGTCTGTGGTCTTCCCCCACCTCAGC
CTGGGTGCAGCCAGGAGGAGGAGAAGGAAGACAGCCTGATCGAGGCTGGCCCTCGTCTCTGTCCGCCAGC
ACAGCGCAGGCTGCACAGCCTCACCTGTGTGCCAAAGTCCTCGAGGGAGGGCGGGTGAGGGCAGCCGCAA
AACACTGTGCCCACGTTGGTTGTGGTGCACTGCAGCAGTGTGGCTGTGTCCCAAGCAGGATGCGGGCAGC
AGAGCCTCCCCTCTCACTCCGTTTAGAAACAAGTCACACACTCCTGGTCTTACTTCAGTAATGAAATGTA
CATGGAATTGATGCAATTGGTCTTTCTGAACAGTTTATTTAGAAGGGGAGTTTTAGTCTCCCCGCTCAAA
CACACACACACACACACACACACACACTTCCTCCTTTATTTTCCTTTCTTGGGCTCTGAGTTTGTGATAA
ACTCAAAACCTGGAAATACCTACATTCCTGACCACCTTCTACCTCTCAGTATATCTATTCTGCCTAACCC
CTTGTGGGTTATATTAGAATGCGCTATCTTAACCATATCTGCATTTAAAGTGCTTCTCTCTCCTGGAATT
TTCTCAATTAAATCCCTACCTCAATCTTAAAGACTATTAACTTTCACAGAAGCAGGAACGGGAATTTTAA
GAATCACAGACGTGTCAGGACAAAATTGACACTTAGTGGCAATCTTGAACATTTCATGTGCCTGACAATT
TTTTAAATGGGGTTTTCTTGAAGGAAAACAAAAATAGAGATTTCCCAAACGGTTGAGAATTTGCCAGTGG
ATGGAGAGGAATTTTCCTCTTCTCTTCACCCCGGGTCTACCTCTGCCCTTCTTGATAAAGCAACGGTGTC
AACTTGTCTGGTGCAAAGCAGACTGTCGGCTCATCACCTCTGCTCCTTCCTGGGCATCAGGCTGCAATTC
TCAAACTTTTGAACAAGTCCCGCCTTCTCCAGAATTAAGGATTAAAGACTCTGCAGAGTCTCAATCTTCT
GTTTTTGTTTTTGTTTTGTTTTGTTTTTTCAAGAAAAGCATCTTCAGGTGAACAAATCTGGGAGGTGGGG
CAAAGCTTTGGACCTAGTTGTGTGAGAGCGTGGGGGAGGGAGGAGGCTCCGCGGAGAGGTGTCTCTATAG
GAGTGAGCATCTTGCAGTGTCAGGGGTTTAAATTCAACCGGCGGGGGGCGGGTGCATGGTGGGGGAGACC
ATCCCTGCCTCCTGCAGCATTGACTCCCGGCACCATTTGGGTGCAGGGACCCAGCTGACACTTCTTATTT
CGGGTCCTGCCTCTCCCGAAGCAGTCTGAACTTGCCAGCATCCAGGCAGGACGGCAGCAGCTGAGCAGAG
GAGAGAGGTAACTTTCAGGGAGGGGTGTGTTGGTTTCTGGATGCTAGATCAGCTCATTGACACGCTCCTT
GGATAGCCAGCAGAAAGATCCCCTTTCCTTTGGGTTTTAAAAAGCTTTCTCCCCTAAGAAGCCGGAGTCC
TCTGCCTGCACTTTGCAGAAACTCTGGGCGCTAAGAACTCCATCCAGGTCCTTCCCCGTTGGCTTACCGG
CACAGCACTGTGGGGAGAGCTGAGTCAGTTGCTCACAGGAGTAAATTTTTAGGAATAATTTTTTAAATTG
CTGTTTGAATTCTTTTTTTTTTTAAAGATTGGGTTTCTTTCTCATGTTGGTTTTATGTTTGCACCTTGTA
TTTTAATTAAGCTACAAAGAGTATAAGTTTGTGGAGAAGATTTTGGTGGAGGT
