>Addgene plasmid #25800 | pGL3-PM-34a-K1/2 | addgene partial sequence | sequence record 31816 | 25800 with LucNrev
TGGCGCCGGGCCTTTCTTTATGTTTTTGGCGTCTTCCATGGTGGCTTTACCAACAGTACCGGAATGCCAA
GCTGATCTCGAGCCCGGGCTAGCACCTCCACCAAAATCTTCTCCACAAACTTATACTCTTTGTAGCTTAA
TTAAAATACAAGGTGCAAACATAAAACCAACATGAGAAAGAAACCCAATCTTTAAAAAAAAAAAAGAATT
CAAACAGCAATTTAAAAAATTATTCCTAAAAATTTACTCCTGTGAGCAACTGACTCAGCTCTCCCCACAG
TGCTGTGCCGGTAAGCCAACGGGGAAGGACCTGGATGGAGTTCTTAGCGCCCAGAGTTTCTGCAAAGTGC
AGGCAGAGGACTCCGGCTTCTTAGGGGAGAAAGCTTTTTAAAACCCAAAGGAAAGGGGATCTTTCTGCTG
GCTATCCAAGGAGCGTGTCAATGAGCTGATCTAGCATCCAGAAACCAACACACCCCTCCCTGAAAGTTAC
CTCTCTCCTCTGCTCAGCCGCTGCCGTCCTGCCTGGATGCTGGCAAGTTCAGACTGCTTCGGGAGAGGCA
GGACCCGAAATAAGAAGTGTCAGCTGGGTCCCTGCACCCAAATGGTGCCGGGAGTCAATGCTGCAGGCGG
CAGGGATGGTCTCCCCCACCATGCACCCGCCCCCCGCCGGTTGAATTTAAACCCCTGACACTGCAAGATG
CTCACTCCT
